>Addgene plasmid #198524 | pGBT9-Hook2 | addgene full sequence | sequence record 389381 | Addgene NGS Result
GGGCGCTCTTCCGCTTCCTCGCTCACTGACTCGCTGCGCTCGGTCGTTCGGCTGCGGCGAGCGGTATCAG
CTCACTCAAAGGCGGTAATACGGTTATCCACAGAATCAGGGGATAACGCAGGAAAGAACATGTGAGCAAA
AGGCCAGCAAAAGGCCAGGAACCGTAAAAAGGCCGCGTTGCTGGCGTTTTTCCATAGGCTCCGCCCCCCT
GACGAGCATCACAAAAATCGACGCTCAAGTCAGAGGTGGCGAAACCCGACAGGACTATAAAGATACCAGG
CGTTTCCCCCTGGAAGCTCCCTCGTGCGCTCTCCTGTTCCGACCCTGCCGCTTACCGGATACCTGTCCGC
CTTTCTCCCTTCGGGAAGCGTGGCGCTTTCTCATAGCTCACGCTGTAGGTATCTCAGTTCGGTGTAGGTC
GTTCGCTCCAAGCTGGGCTGTGTGCACGAACCCCCCGTTCAGCCCGACCGCTGCGCCTTATCCGGTAACT
ATCGTCTTGAGTCCAACCCGGTAAGACACGACTTATCGCCACTGGCAGCAGCCACTGGTAACAGGATTAG
CAGAGCGAGGTATGTAGGCGGTGCTACAGAGTTCTTGAAGTGGTGGCCTAACTACGGCTACACTAGAAGA
ACAGTATTTGGTATCTGCGCTCTGCTGAAGCCAGTTACCTTCGGAAAAAGAGTTGGTAGCTCTTGATCCG
GCAAACAAACCACCGCTGGTAGCGGTGGTTTTTTTGTTTGCAAGCAGCAGATTACGCGCAGAAAAAAAGG
ATCTCAAGAAGATCCTTTGATCTTTTCTACGGGGTCTGACGCTCAGTGGAACGAAAACTCACGTTAAGGG
ATTTTGGTCATGAGATTATCAAAAAGGATCTTCACCTAGATCCTTTTAAATTAAAAATGAAGTTTTAAAT
CAATCTAAAGTATATATGAGTAAACTTGGTCTGACAGTTACCAATGCTTAATCAGTGAGGCACCTATCTC
AGCGATCTGTCTATTTCGTTCATCCATAGTTGCCTGACTCCCCGTCGTGTAGATAACTACGATACGGGAG
GGCTTACCATCTGGCCCCAGTGCTGCAATGATACCGCGAGACCCACGCTCACCGGCTCCAGATTTATCAG
CAATAAACCAGCCAGCCGGAAGGGCCGAGCGCAGAAGTGGTCCTGCAACTTTATCCGCCTCCATCCAGTC
TATTAATTGTTGCCGGGAAGCTAGAGTAAGTAGTTCGCCAGTTAATAGTTTGCGCAACGTTGTTGCCATT
GCTACAGGCATCGTGGTGTCACGCTCGTCGTTTGGTATGGCTTCATTCAGCTCCGGTTCCCAACGATCAA
GGCGAGTTACATGATCCCCCATGTTGTGCAAAAAAGCGGTTAGCTCCTTCGGTCCTCCGATCGTTGTCAG
AAGTAAGTTGGCCGCAGTGTTATCACTCATGGTTATGGCAGCACTGCATAATTCTCTTACTGTCATGCCA
TCCGTAAGATGCTTTTCTGTGACTGGTGAGTACTCAACCAAGTCATTCTGAGAATAGTGTATGCGGCGAC
CGAGTTGCTCTTGCCCGGCGTCAATACGGGATAATACCGCGCCACATAGCAGAACTTTAAAAGTGCTCAT
CATTGGAAAACGTTCTTCGGGGCGAAAACTCTCAAGGATCTTACCGCTGTTGAGATCCAGTTCGATGTAA
CCCACTCGTGCACCCAACTGATCTTCAGCATCTTTTACTTTCACCAGCGTTTCTGGGTGAGCAAAAACAG
GAAGGCAAAATGCCGCAAAAAAGGGAATAAGGGCGACACGGAAATGTTGAATACTCATACTCTTCCTTTT
TCAATATTATTGAAGCATTTATCAGGGTTATTGTCTCATGAGCGGATACATATTTGAATGTATTTAGAAA
AATAAACAAATAGGGGTTCCGCGCACATTTCCCCGAAAAGTGCCACCTGACGTCTAAGAAACCATTATTA
TCATGACATTAACCTATAAAAATAGGCGTATCACGAGGCCCTTTCGTCTCGCGCGTTTCGGTGATGACGG
TGAAAACCTCTGACACATGCAGCTCCCGGAGACGGTCACAGCTTGTCTGTAAGCGGATGCCGGGAGCAGA
CAAGCCCGTCAGGGCGCGTCAGCGGGTGTTGGCGGGTGTCGGGGCTGGCTTAACTATGCGGCATCAGAGC
AGATTGTACTGAGAGTGCACCATAACGCATTTAAGCATAAACACGCACTATGCCGTTCTTCTCATGTATA
TATATATACAGGCAACACGCAGATATAGGTGCGACGTGAACAGTGAGCTGTATGTGCGCAGCTCGCGTTG
CATTTTCGGAAGCGCTCGTTTTCGGAAACGCTTTGAAGTTCCTATTCCGAAGTTCCTATTCTCTAGCTAG
AAAGTATAGGAACTTCAGAGCGCTTTTGAAAACCAAAAGCGCTCTGAAGACGCACTTTCAAAAAACCAAA
AACGCACCGGACTGTAACGAGCTACTAAAATATTGCGAATACCGCTTCCACAAACATTGCTCAAAAGTAT
CTCTTTGCTATATATCTCTGTGCTATATCCCTATATAACCTACCCATCCACCTTTCGCTCCTTGAACTTG
CATCTAAACTCGACCTCTACATTTTTTATGTTTATCTCTAGTATTACTCTTTAGACAAAAAAATTGTAGT
AAGAACTATTCATAGAGTGAATCGAAAACAATACGAAAATGTAAACATTTCCTATACGTAGTATATAGAG
ACAAAATAGAAGAAACCGTTCATAATTTTCTGACCAATGAAGAATCATCAACGCTATCACTTTCTGTTCA
CAAAGTATGCGCAATCCACATCGGTATAGAATATAATCGGGGATGCCTTTATCTTGAAAAAATGCACCCG
CAGCTTCGCTAGTAATCAGTAAACGCGGGAAGTGGAGTCAGGCTTTTTTTATGGAAGAGAAAATAGACAC
CAAAGTAGCCTTCTTCTAACCTTAACGGACCTACAGTGCAAAAAGTTATCAAGAGACTGCATTATAGAGC
GCACAAAGGAGAAAAAAAGTAATCTAAGATGCTTTGTTAGAAAAATAGCGCTCTCGGGATGCATTTTTGT
AGAACAAAAAAGAAGTATAGATTCTTTGTTGGTAAAATAGCGCTCTCGCGTTGCATTTCTGTTCTGTAAA
AATGCAGCTCAGATTCTTTGTTTGAAAAATTAGCGCTCTCGCGTTGCATTTTTGTTTTACAAAAATGAAG
CACAGATTCTTCGTTGGTAAAATAGCGCTTTCGCGTTGCATTTCTGTTCTGTAAAAATGCAGCTCAGATT
CTTTGTTTGAAAAATTAGCGCTCTCGCGTTGCATTTTTGTTCTACAAAATGAAGCACAGATGCTTCGTTG
CTTGCATGCAACTTCTTTTCTTTTTTTTTCTTTTCTCTCTCCCCCGTTGTTGTCTCACCATATCCGCAAT
GACAAAAAAATGATGGAAGACACTAAAGGAAAAAATTAACGACAAAGACAGCACCAACAGATGTCGTTGT
TCCAGAGCTGATGAGGGGTATCTCGAAGCACACGAAACTTTTTCCTTCCTTCATTCACGCACACTACTCT
CTAATGAGCAACGGTATACGGCCTTCCTTCCAGTTACTTGAATTTGAAATAAAAAAAAGTTTGCTGTCTT
GCTATCAAGTATAAATAGACCTGCAATTATTAATCTTTTGTTTCCTCGTCATTGTTCTCGTTCCCTTTCT
TCCTTGTTTCTTTTTCTGCACAATATTTCAAGCTATACCAAGCATACAATCAACTCCAAGCTTGAAGCAA
GCCTCCTGAAAGATGAAGCTACTGTCTTCTATCGAACAAGCATGCGATATTTGCCGACTTAAAAAGCTCA
AGTGCTCCAAAGAAAAACCGAAGTGCGCCAAGTGTCTGAAGAACAACTGGGAGTGTCGCTACTCTCCCAA
AACCAAAAGGTCTCCGCTGACTAGGGCACATCTGACAGAAGTGGAATCAAGGCTAGAAAGACTGGAACAG
CTATTTCTACTGATTTTTCCTCGAGAAGACCTTGACATGATTTTGAAAATGGATTCTTTACAGGATATAA
AAGCATTGTTAACAGGATTATTTGTACAAGATAATGTGAATAAAGATGCCGTCACAGATAGATTGGCTTC
AGTGGAGACTGATATGCCTCTAACATTGAGACAGCATAGAATAAGTGCGACATCATCATCGGAAGAGAGT
AGTAACAAAGGTCAAAGACAGTTGACTGTATCGCCGGAATTCATGAGCGTGGACAAAGCTGAGCTATGCG
GGTCTCTGCTCACCTGGTTACAGACGTTCCACGTTCCGTCTCCCTGTGCCAGCCCTCAGGACCTGAGCAG
CGGCCTTGCCGTAGCCTATGTGCTGAACCAGATAGACCCCTCCTGGTTCAACGAGGCATGGCTCCAGGGC
ATCTCGGAAGATCCAGGTCCCAACTGGAAGCTGAAGGTCAGCAATCTGAAGATGGTCTTACGGAGCCTAG
TAGAGTACTCCCAGGATGTCCTGGCGCATCCTGTGTCAGAAGAGCATCTCCCAGATGTGAGCCTCATTGG
AGAGTTCTCAGACCCGGCAGAGCTCGGCAAGCTGCTTCAGCTGGTGCTGGGCTGTGCCATCAGTTGCGAG
AAAAAGCAGGACCACATCCAGAGAATCATGACGCTGGAAGAATCGGTTCAGCATGTGGTGATGGAAGCCA
TCCAAGAGCTCATGACCAAAGACACTCCTGACTCCCTGTCACCAGAGACGTATGGCAACTTTGACAGCCA
GTCCCGCAGGTACTATTTCCTAAGTGAGGAGGCTGAGGAGGGGGACGAATTACAGCAGCGCTGTCTGGAT
CTGGAGCGGCAGCTGATGCTCCTGTCAGAGGAGAAGCAGAGCCTGGCGCAAGAGAATGCAGGGCTGCGGG
AGCGGATGGGCCGGCCTGAAGGCGAGGGTACCCCAGGTCTCACTGCCAAGAAGCTGCTGCTGCTGCAATC
CCAGCTGGAGCAGTTGCAGGAGGAGAACTTCAGGCTGGAGAGTGGCAGGGAGGATGAGCGCCTGCGCTGT
GCCGAGCTGGAGAGGGAGGTTGCGGAGCTGCAGCACCGGAACCAGGCGCTGACTAGCCTGGCCCAGGAGG
CACAGGCCCTGAAGGATGAGATGGATGAACTACGGCAGTCTTCGGAGCGTGCTGGGCAGCTGGAGGCCAC
GCTGACCAGTTGCCGGCGCCGCTTGGGCGAGCTGAGGGAGCTGCGGCGGCAGGTGCGGCAGCTGGAGGAA
CGCAACGCCGGCCACGCCGAGCGCACGCGACAACTGGAGGATGAGCTACGCCGAGCGGGCTCCCTGCGCG
CCCAGCTGGAGGCGCAGCGGCGGCAGGTGCAGGAACTGCAGGGCCAGCGGCAGGAGGAGGCCATGAAGGC
CGAGAAATGGCTATTTGAATGCCGCAACCTGGAGGAAAAGTATGAGTCGGTGACAAAGGAGAAGGAGCGG
CTGTTGGCGGAGCGGGACTCCTTGCGGGAGGCCAATGAGGAGCTGCGCTGCGCCCAGCTGCAGCCGCGGG
GGTTGACCCAGGCCGATCCCTCACTGGATCCCACCTCCACACCCGTGGATAACTTAGCCGCAGAGATCCT
GCCTGCGGAGCTCAGGGAGACGCTCCTGCGGCTTCAGCTGGAGAACAAGCGGCTGTGCAGGCAGGAGGCG
GCCGACCGGGAGCGGCAGGAGGAGCTGCAGCGCCAGCTGGAGGATGCCAACCGCGCGCGCCACGGGTTGG
AGACGCAGCACCGGCTGAACCAGCAGCAGCTATCCGAGCTGCGGGCCCAGGTGGAGGACCTGCAGAAAGC
CCTGCAGGAGCAGGGGGGCAAGACTGAAGATTCCATTTTGCTGAAAAGGAAGCTGGAGGAACATTTGCAG
AAGCTTCATGAGGCAGATCTGGAGTTGCAGAGGAAGCGGGAGTACATTGAGGAGCTGGAGCCACCCACTG
ACAGCAGCACAGCCCGGCGGATCGAGGAGCTGCAGCATAACTTGCAGAAGAAGGACGCGGACTTGCGGGC
CATGGAGGAGCGATACCGCCGCTACGTGGACAAGGCCCGCATGGTCATGCAGACCATGGAACCCAAGCAG
CGGCCAGCTGCGGGGGCACCTCCAGAACTCCATTCCCTGAGGACACAGCTCCGAGAACGGGATGTCCGCA
TCCGACACCTGGAGATGGACTTTGAGAAAAGCCGAAGTCAGCGGGAGCAGGAAGAAAAGCTGCTCATCAG
TGCCTGGTATAATATGGGCATGGCCTTGCAGCAGCGAGCTGGGGAGGAGCGGGCGCCTGCCCATGCCCAG
TCATTCCTGGCACAGCAGCGGCTGGCAACCAATTCTCGCCGTGGACCCTTGGGACGCCTGGCATCTCTGA
ACCTTCGCCCCACTGACAAGCACTGACTCGACCTGCAGCCAAGCTAATTCCGGGCGAATTTCTTATGATT
TATGATTTTTATTATTAAATAAGTTATAAAAAAAATAAGTGTATACAAATTTTAAAGTGACTCTTAGGTT
TTAAAACGAAAATTCTTATTCTTGAGTAACTCTTTCCTGTAGGTCAGGTTGCTTTCTCAGGTATAGCATG
AGGTCGCTCTTATTGACCACACCTCTACCGGCATGCCGGCAAGTGCACAAACAATACTTAAATAAATACT
ACTCAGTAATAACCTATTTCTTAGCATTTTTGACGAAATTTGCTATTTTGTTAGAGTCTTTTACACCATT
TGTCTCCACACCTCCGCTTACATCAACACCAATAACGCCATTTAATCTAAGCGCATCACCAACATTTTCT
GGCGTCAGTCCACCAGCTAACATAAAATGTAAGCTTTCGGGGCTCTCTTGCCTTCCAACCCAGTCAGAAA
TCGAGTTCCAATCCAAAAGTTCACCTGTCCCACCTGCTTCTGAATCAAACAAGGGAATAAACGAATGAGG
TTTCTGTGAAGCTGCACTGAGTAGTATGTTGCAGTCTTTTGGAAATACGAGTCTTTTAATAACTGGCAAA
CCGAGGAACTCTTGGTATTCTTGCCACGACTCATCTCCATGCAGTTGGACGATATCAATGCCGTAATCAT
TGACCAGAGCCAAAACATCCTCCTTAGGTTGATTACGAAACACGCCAACCAAGTATTTCGGAGTGCCTGA
ACTATTTTTATATGCTTTTACAAGACTTGAAATTTTCCTTGCAATAACCGGGTCAATTGTTCTCTTTCTA
TTGGGCACACATATAATACCCAGCAAGTCAGCATCGGAATCTAGAGCACATTCTGCGGCCTCTGTGCTCT
GCAAGCCGCAAACTTTCACCAATGGACCAGAACTACCTGTGAAATTAATAACAGACATACTCCAAGCTGC
CTTTGTGTGCTTAATCACGTATACTCACGTGCTCAATAGTCACCAATGCCCTCCCTCTTGGCCCTCTCCT
TTTCTTTTTTCGACCGAATTAATTCGTAATCATGTCATAGCTGTTTCCTGTGTGAAATTGTTATCCGCTC
ACAATTCCACACAACATACGAGCCGGAAGCATAAAGTGTAAAGCCTGGGGTGCCTAATGAGTGAGCTAAC
TCACATTAATTGCGTTGCGCTCACTGCCCGCTTTCCAGTCGGGAAACCTGTCGTGCCAGCTGCATTAATG
AATCGGCCAACGCGCGGGGAGAGGCGGTTTGCGTATT
Features (pLannotate 1.2.2; 16 found; start..end, strand, type, name):
    189..777     -  rep_origin     ori: high-copy-number ColE1/pMB1/pBR322/pUC origin of replication
    948..1808    -  CDS            AmpR: β-lactamase; bla; confers resistance to ampicillin, carbenicillin, and related antibiotics
   1809..1913    -  promoter       AmpR promoter: bla
   2008..2043    +  CDS            rop (fragment): Rop protein, which maintains plasmids at low copy number; rop
   2145..2194    +  misc_feature   bom (fragment): basis of mobility region from pBR322
   2195..3359    +  rep_origin     2μ ori: yeast 2μ plasmid origin of replication
   3369..3765    +  promoter       ADH1 promoter: S. cerevisiae ADH1; promoter for alcohol dehydrogenase 1
   3793..4233    +  CDS            GAL4 DNA binding domain: DNA binding domain of the GAL4 transcriptional activator; Saccharomyces cerevisiae GAL4 (truncated)
   4243..6393    +  CDS            HOOK2: HOOK2_HUMAN - Experimental evidence at protein level: Swiss-Prot protein existence level 1. Component of the FTS/Hook/FHIP complex (FHF complex). The FHF complex may function to promote vesicle trafficking and/or fusion via the homotypic vesicular protein sorting complex (the HOPS complex). Contributes to the establishment and maintenance of centrosome function. May function in the positioning or formation of aggresomes, which are pericentriolar accumulations of misfolded proteins, proteasomes and chaperones. FHF complex promotes the distribution of AP-4 complex to the perinuclear area of the
   6424..6611    +  terminator     ADH1 terminator: S. cerevisiae ADH1; transcription terminator for the S. cerevisiae alcohol dehydrogenase 1 (ADH1) gene
   6664..7338    -  CDS            TRP1: phosphoribosylanthranilate isomerase, required for tryptophan biosynthesis; S. cerevisiae TRP1; yeast auxotrophic marker
   7339..7440    -  promoter       TRP1 promoter: S. cerevisiae TRP1
   7478..7494    -  protein_bind   lac operator: The lac repressor binds to the lac operator to inhibit transcription in E. coli. This inhibition can be relieved by adding lactose or isopropyl-β-D-thiogalactopyranoside (IPTG). lac repressor encoded by lacI
   7502..7532    -  promoter       lac promoter: promoter for the E. coli lac operon
   7547..7568    -  protein_bind   CAP binding site: CAP binding activates transcription in the presence of cAMP. E. coli catabolite activator protein
   7581..6       -  CDS            lacI (fragment) (across the origin): lac repressor; lacI; The lac repressor binds to the lac operator to inhibit transcription in E. coli. This inhibition can be relieved by adding lactose or isopropyl-β-D-thiogalactopyranoside (IPTG).
