[The description below was written by a language model from this plasmid's Addgene catalogue record and pLannotate feature annotations shown in this document.]
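Description:
pGBT9-Hook2 is a yeast two-hybrid "bait" plasmid built on the pGBT9 backbone, an E. coli–Saccharomyces cerevisiae shuttle vector of about 7.7 kb in total. In bacteria it replicates from a high-copy ColE1/pUC-type origin and is selected through the β-lactamase gene (ampicillin resistance). In yeast it is maintained episomally by the 2μ origin and selected by complementation of tryptophan auxotrophy with the TRP1 marker, driven by its own promoter. Short remnants of rop, bom, lacI and the lac promoter/operator region are also annotated; these are backbone leftovers with no evident role in the expression cassette.

The payload is a fusion of the GAL4 DNA-binding domain to human HOOK2, with the binding domain at the N terminus. It is transcribed from the S. cerevisiae ADH1 promoter and ends at the ADH1 terminator. The roughly 2.15 kb Hook2 coding sequence was inserted between EcoRI and SalI sites, the latter destroyed during cloning. According to the record it carries a His488Gln substitution and lacks Ala534 and Ile535, corresponding to isoform 2. HOOK2 is a component of the FTS-Hook-FHIP (FHF) complex, which is implicated in vesicle trafficking and in the perinuclear distribution of the AP-4 adaptor complex.

In a two-hybrid assay, the fusion protein binds GAL4-responsive reporter promoters. The reporters are activated only when a co-expressed prey protein fused to an activation domain interacts with Hook2. The plasmid is therefore used to test or map Hook2 binding partners, and it was deposited in connection with work on FHF–AP-4 interactions.
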