Addgene plasmid #198524: pGBT9-Hook2
Purpose: Expression of GAL4 DNA-binding domain (BD)-Hook2 fusion protein in yeast (yeast two-hybrid assays)
Depositing lab: Juan Bonifacino. Depositing organization: National Institute of Child Health and Human Development (NICHD). Publication: The FTS-Hook-FHIP (FHF) complex interacts with AP-4 to mediate perinuclear distribution of AP-4 and its cargo ATG9A. Mattera R, Williamson CD, Ren X, Bonifacino JS. Mol Biol Cell. 2020 Apr 15;31(9):963-979. doi: 10.1091/mbc.E19-11-0658. Epub 2020 Feb 19. PubMed 32073997.
Backbone
  Vector backbone: pGBT9
  Backbone size w/o insert (bp): 5524
  Total vector size (bp): 7668
  Vector type: Yeast Expression
  Selectable markers: TRP1
Growth in bacteria
  Bacterial resistance: Ampicillin, 100 μg/mL
  Growth temperature: 37°C
  Growth strain: DH5alpha
  Copy number: Unknown
Gene/Insert
  Gene/Insert name: Hook2
  Species: H. sapiens (human)
  Insert size (bp): 2154
  Mutation: His488Gln substitution
  Entrez Gene: HOOK2 (a.k.a. HK2)
  Promoter: ADH1
  Tag / fusion protein: GAL4-DNA binding domain fragment (N terminal on backbone)
  Cloning method: Restriction Enzyme; 5′ cloning site EcoRI (not destroyed); 3′ cloning site SalI (destroyed during cloning)
  Sequencing primers: 5′ GAL4 DNA binding domain forward; 3′ GAL4 DNA binding domain reverse
Terms and licenses: Academic/Nonprofit Terms; Industry Terms: Not Available to Industry
Depositor comments: contruct lacks Ala534 and Ile535 (it is isoform 2)
How to cite: pGBT9-Hook2 was a gift from Juan Bonifacino (Addgene plasmid # 198524 ; http://n2t.net/addgene:198524 ; RRID:Addgene_198524)
